>Addgene plasmid #149343 | Prham-tagRFP-IMBB2.4-pUC57-mini | addgene full sequence | sequence record 299330 | Addgene NGS Result
AATTCGCGGCCGCTTCTAGAGGATGTCGTCAACACGGCGAAATAGTAATCACGAGGTCAGGTTCTTACCT
TAAATTTTCGACGGAAAACCACGTAAAAAACGTCGATTTTTCAAGATACAGCGTGAATTTTCAGGAAATG
CGGTGAGCATCACATCACCACAATTCAGCAAATTGTGAACATCATCACGTTCATCTTTCCCTGGTTGCCA
ATGGCCCATTTTCCTGTCAGTAACGAGAAGGTCGCGAATTGAGGCGCTTTTTAGACTGGTCGTAATGAAA
TTCAGCTACTAGAAATAATTTTGTTTAACTTTAAGAAGGAGATATACATATGTCAGAACTTATCAAGGAA
AATATGCACATGAAATTGTACATGGAAGGAACTGTCAATAATCACCACTTTAAATGTACCTCAGAAGGAG
AAGGAAAACCGTATGAAGGTACTCAAACCATGCGTATTAAGGTTGTCGAAGGTGGACCACTTCCTTTTGC
TTTTGATATTCTTGCAACATCTTTTATGTACGGATCACGTACCTTTATCAATCATACACAAGGTATCCCA
GATTTCTTTAAACAGTCTTTTCCTGAAGGATTTACATGGGAACGTGTTACAACTTATGAAGATGGTGGAG
TCTTGACAGCTACTCAAGATACATCTTTGCAAGATGGTTGTTTGATCTACAATGTCAAGATCCGTGGAGT
AAATTTTCCATCTAATGGTCCTGTTATGCAGAAAAAGACTCTTGGATGGGAAGCCAATACCGAAATGTTG
TATCCTGCTGATGGTGGACTCGAGGGTCGTTCAGATATGGCATTGAAACTTGTTGGTGGAGGTCATTTGA
TCTGTAATTTTAAGACCACATACCGTAGTAAAAAGCCAGCAAAGAATCTTAAGATGCCTGGTGTATACTA
CGTCGATCATCGTTTGGAACGTATCAAAGAAGCCGATAAGGAAACTTATGTTGAACAACACGAAGTCGCC
GTAGCACGTTACTGTGATTTGCCTAGTAAATTGGGACATAAATAAGCTTACTAGTAGCGGCCGCTGCAGC
ATCGATGTTTAAACGAGCTCATGCATATCGGAAAGAACATGTGAGCAAAAGGCCAGCAAAAGGCCAGGAA
CCGTAAAAAGGCCGCGTTGCTGGCGTTTTTCCATAGGCTCCGCCCCCCTGACGAGCATCACAAAAATCGA
CGCTCAAGTCAGAGGTGGCGAAACCCGACAGGACTATAAAGATACCAGGCGTTTCCCCCTGGAAGCTCCC
TCGTGCGCTCTCCTGTTCCGACCCTGCCGCTTACCGGATACCTGTCCGCCTTTCTCCCTTCGGGAAGCGT
GGCGCTTTCTCATAGCTCACGCTGTAGGTATCTCAGTTCGGTGTAGGTCGTTCGCTCCAAGCTGGGCTGT
GTGCACGAACCCCCCGTTCAGCCCGACCGCTGCGCCTTATCCGGTAACTATCGTCTTGAGTCCAACCCGG
TAAGACACGACTTATCGCCACTGGCAGCAGCCACTGGTAACAGGATTAGCAGAGCGAGGTATGTAGGCGG
TGCTACAGAGTTCTTGAAGTGGTGGCCTAACTACGGCTACACTAGAAGAACAGTATTTGGTATCTGCGCT
CTGCTGAAGCCAGTTACCTTCGGAAAAAGAGTTGGTAGCTCTTGATCCGGCAAACAAACCACCGCTGGTA
GCGGTGGTTTTTTTGTTTGCAAGCAGCAGATTACGCGCAGAAAAAAAGGATCTCAAGAAGATCCTTTGAT
CTTTTCTACGGGGTCTGACGCTCAGTGGAACGAAAACTCACGTTAAGGGATTTTGGTCATGAGATTATCA
AAAAGGATCTTCACCTAGATCCTTTTAAATTAAAAATGAAGTTTTAAATCAATCTAAAGTATATATGAGT
AAACTTGGTCTGACAGTTACCAATGCTTAATCAGTGAGGCACCTATCTCAGCGATCTGTCTATTTCGTTC
ATCCATAGTTGCCTGACTCCCCGTCGTGTAGATAACTACGATACGGGAGGGCTTACCATCTGGCCCCAGT
GCTGCAATGATACCGCGAGACCCACGCTCACCGGCTCCAGATTTATCAGCAATAAACCAGCCAGCCGGAA
GGGCCGAGCGCAGAAGTGGTCCTGCAACTTTATCCGCCTCCATCCAGTCTATTAATTGTTGCCGGGAAGC
TAGAGTAAGTAGTTCGCCAGTTAATAGTTTGCGCAACGTTGTTGCCATTGCTACAGGCATCGTGGTGTCA
CGCTCGTCGTTTGGTATGGCTTCATTCAGCTCCGGTTCCCAACGATCAAGGCGAGTTACATGATCCCCCA
TGTTGTGCAAAAAAGCGGTTAGCTCCTTCGGTCCTCCGATCGTTGTCAGAAGTAAGTTGGCCGCAGTGTT
ATCACTCATGGTTATGGCAGCACTGCATAATTCTCTTACTGTCATGCCATCCGTAAGATGCTTTTCTGTG
ACTGGTGAGTACTCAACCAAGTCATTCTGAGAATAGTGTATGCGGCGACCGAGTTGCTCTTGCCCGGCGT
CAATACGGGATAATACCGCGCCACATAGCAGAACTTTAAAAGTGCTCATCATTGGAAAACGTTCTTCGGG
GCGAAAACTCTCAAGGATCTTACCGCTGTTGAGATCCAGTTCGATGTAACCCACTCGTGCACCCAACTGA
TCTTCAGCATCTTTTACTTTCACCAGCGTTTCTGGGTGAGCAAAAACAGGAAGGCAAAATGCCGCAAAAA
AGGGAATAAGGGCGACACGGAAATGTTGAATACTCATACTCTTCCTTTTTCAATATTATTGAAGCATTTA
TCAGGGTTATTGTCTCATGAGCGGATACATATTTGAATGTATTTAGAAAAATAAACAAATAGGGGTTCCG
CGCACATTTCCCCGAAAAGTGCCACCTGACGTCCCAATGATCAATTGGGTACCTTAATTAAGACGTCGG
Features (pLannotate 1.2.2; 8 found; start..end, strand, type, name):
    156..274     +  promoter       rhaB promoter: promoter of the E. coli rhaBAD operon, conferring tight induction with L-rhamnose and repression with D-glucose in the presence of RhaR and RhaS (Giacalone et al., 2006)
    300..322     +  RBS            RBS: efficient ribosome binding site from bacteriophage T7 gene 10 (Olins and Rangwala, 1989)
    330..1022    +  CDS            TagRFP: TagRFP is a basic (constitutively fluorescent) red fluorescent protein published in 2007, derived from Entacmaea quadricolor. It has very low acid sensitivity.
   1029..1049    +  misc_feature   BioBrick suffix: universal suffix for all parts
   1148..1736    -  rep_origin     ori: high-copy-number ColE1/pMB1/pBR322/pUC origin of replication
   1907..2767    -  CDS            AmpR: β-lactamase; bla; confers resistance to ampicillin, carbenicillin, and related antibiotics
   2768..2872    -  promoter       AmpR promoter: bla
   2939..21      +  misc_feature   BioBrick prefix (across the origin): BioBrick prefix for parts that do not start with "ATG"
