[The description below was written by a language model from this plasmid's Addgene catalogue record and pLannotate feature annotations shown in this document.]
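Description:
Prham-tagRFP-IMBB2.4-pUC57-mini is a small (about 2.9 kb) bacterial expression plasmid built on a GenScript pUC57-mini-type backbone and designed to produce the red fluorescent protein TagRFP in E. coli under rhamnose control. It is maintained through a ColE1/pMB1/pUC-family origin of replication and selected with ampicillin via a β-lactamase (AmpR) gene driven by its native bla promoter. The catalogue entry lists the plasmid as low copy, whereas the annotation identifies the origin as a high-copy pUC-type element; the record does not resolve this difference.

The expression cassette consists of the rhaB promoter from the E. coli rhaBAD operon, which gives tight induction with L-rhamnose and repression by glucose through the host regulators RhaR and RhaS, followed by the efficient ribosome binding site from bacteriophage T7 gene 10 and the TagRFP coding sequence, a constitutively fluorescent red protein derived from the sea anemone Entacmaea quadricolor. No rhaR or rhaS genes are annotated on the plasmid, so regulation presumably relies on the chromosomal copies in the host, and no transcriptional terminator is annotated downstream of the reporter. The whole cassette is flanked by a BioBrick prefix and suffix, and the insert is recorded as sitting between retained XbaI and SpeI sites, consistent with standard idempotent BioBrick assembly. The plasmid comes from work on methylase-assisted subcloning for high-throughput BioBrick assembly, where it can serve as an inducible red reporter part or composite device whose expression is easily scored by fluorescence.
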