Addgene plasmid #149343: Prham-tagRFP-IMBB2.4-pUC57-mini
Purpose: expresses tagRFP fluorescent protein in E. coli
Depositing lab: Ichiro Matsumura. Depositing organization: Emory University. Publication: Methylase-assisted subcloning for high throughput BioBrick assembly. Matsumura I. PeerJ. 2020 Sep 11;8:e9841. doi: 10.7717/peerj.9841. eCollection 2020. PubMed 32974095.
Backbone
  Vector backbone: pUC
  Backbone manufacturer: GenScript
  Backbone size w/o insert (bp): 1632
  Total vector size (bp): 2939
  Vector type: Bacterial Expression
Growth in bacteria
  Bacterial resistance: Ampicillin, 100 μg/mL
  Growth temperature: 37°C
  Growth strain: DH5alpha
  Growth instructions: Please use Mach1 bacterial strain for expression.
  Copy number: Low Copy
Gene/Insert
  Gene/Insert name: tagRFP (alt name: Red Fluorescent Protein)
  Species: Synthetic; Entacmaea quadricolor
  Insert size (bp): 694
  GenBank ID: KJ908188
  Promoter: rhamnose
  Cloning method: Restriction Enzyme; 5′ cloning site XbaI (not destroyed); 3′ cloning site SpeI (not destroyed)
  Sequencing primers: 5′ part sequenced in different plasmid prior to subcloning; 3′ part sequenced in different plasmid prior to subcloning
Terms and licenses: Academic/Nonprofit Terms; Industry Terms: Not Available to Industry
How to cite: Prham-tagRFP-IMBB2.4-pUC57-mini was a gift from Ichiro Matsumura (Addgene plasmid # 149343 ; http://n2t.net/addgene:149343 ; RRID:Addgene_149343)
